Addgene plasmid #235889: pME_Cp_0_5a_007_mScarlet-I
Purpose: mScarlet-I C-tag
Depositing lab: Tobias Erb. Depositing organization: Max Planck Institute for Terrestrial Microbiology. Publication: A modular high-throughput approach for advancing synthetic biology in the chloroplast of Chlamydomonas. Inckemann RM, Chotel T, Burgis M, Brinkmann CK, Andreas L, Baumann J, Sharma P, Klose M, Barrett J, Ries F, Paczia N, Glatter T, Mackinder LCM, Willmund F, Erb TJ. Nat Plants. 2025 Nov;11(11):2332-2349. doi: 10.1038/s41477-025-02126-2. Epub 2025 Nov 3. PubMed 41184475.
Backbone
  Vector backbone: pME_Cp_UAV_GFP
  Backbone size w/o insert (bp): 2101
  Vector type: Synthetic Biology
Growth in bacteria
  Bacterial resistance: Chloramphenicol, 25 μg/mL
  Growth temperature: 37°C
  Growth strain: DH5alpha
  Copy number: High Copy
Gene/Insert
  Gene/Insert name: mScarlet-I C-tag
  Species: Discosoma sp.
  Insert size (bp): 704
  Cloning method: Restriction Enzyme; 5′ cloning site BsaI (destroyed during cloning); 3′ cloning site BsaI (destroyed during cloning)
  Sequencing primers: 5′ CGTATCACGAGGCAGAATTTC; 3′ CCTGCATAACGCGAAGTAATC
Terms and licenses: Academic/Nonprofit Terms; Industry Terms: Not Available to Industry
Depositor comments: Please visit https://doi.org/10.1101/2024.05.08.593163 for bioRxiv preprint.
How to cite: pME_Cp_0_5a_007_mScarlet-I was a gift from Tobias Erb (Addgene plasmid # 235889 ; http://n2t.net/addgene:235889 ; RRID:Addgene_235889)
