[The description below was written by a language model from this plasmid's Addgene catalogue record and pLannotate feature annotations shown in this document.]
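Description:
pME_Cp_0_5a_007_mScarlet-I is a small synthetic-biology part plasmid of about 2.8 kb from a modular cloning toolkit built for engineering the chloroplast of Chlamydomonas. It is based on the pME_Cp_UAV_GFP backbone (2.1 kb), whose name suggests a universal acceptor vector with a GFP placeholder, although the record does not describe this. The plasmid is maintained in E. coli through a high-copy ColE1/pUC-type origin and selected with chloramphenicol, with resistance provided by a cat gene under its native cat promoter and followed by the lambda t0 terminator. The insert position is bracketed by BioBrick prefix and suffix sequences. It is insulated by bacterial terminators: a his operon terminator downstream and a putative terminator upstream.

The payload is a roughly 700 bp mScarlet-I coding sequence, a rapidly maturing monomeric red fluorescent protein listed here under Discosoma sp. It is stored as a C-terminal tag part. The insert was placed in the backbone through BsaI sites that were destroyed during cloning, which is consistent with Golden Gate-style assembly. No promoter, ribosome-binding or untranslated regions, or chloroplast terminator are annotated around the reporter, so the plasmid is not an expression construct in its own right. It serves as a stock of a standardised building block, and the "0" and "5a" in the name plausibly denote the part level and the position in the assembly syntax, though the record does not define them. The intended use is to combine it with promoter, coding-sequence and terminator parts so that proteins of interest are fused at their C-terminus to mScarlet-I. The two sequence records, a full NGS result and a sequencing result, differ by one nucleotide in length and carry identical annotations.
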