Features (pLannotate 1.2.2; 9 found; start..end, strand, type, name):
     11..706     +  CDS            mScarlet-I: mScarlet-I is a basic (constitutively fluorescent) red fluorescent protein published in 2016, derived from synthetic construct. It is reported to be a rapidly-maturing monomer with moderate acid sensitivity.
    729..748     +  misc_feature   BioBrick suffix: universal suffix for all parts
    749..806     +  terminator     his operon terminator: This putative transcriptin terminator from the E. coli his operon has a 2-bp deletion introduced during synthesis. Its efficiency has not been determined.
   1001..1589    -  rep_origin     ori: high-copy-number ColE1/pMB1/pBR322/pUC origin of replication
   1772..1866    -  terminator     lambda t0 terminator: transcription terminator from phage lambda
   1890..2546    -  CDS            cat: CAT_ECOLX - Experimental evidence at protein level: Swiss-Prot protein existence level 1. This enzyme is an effector of chloramphenicol resistance in bacteria. From Escherichia coli. This protein is used as a marker in many commonly used cloning vectors, such as pACYC184.
   2547..2644    -  promoter       cat promoter: promoter of the E. coli cat gene encoding chloramphenicol acetyltransferase
   2730..2773    -  terminator     bacterial terminator: putative bacterial transcription terminator
   2776..2797    +  misc_feature   BioBrick prefix: BioBrick prefix for parts that do not start with "ATG"
>Addgene plasmid #235889 | pME_Cp_0_5a_007_mScarlet-I | addgene full sequence | sequence record 488459 | Addgene NGS Result
GGTCTCGGCTTTAGTTTCAAAAGGTGAAGCAGTAATTAAAGAATTTATGCGTTTCAAAGTTCATATGGAA
GGTTCTATGAATGGTCACGAATTTGAAATTGAAGGTGAAGGTGAAGGTCGTCCATATGAAGGTACACAAA
CTGCTAAATTAAAAGTAACAAAAGGTGGTCCATTACCTTTTAGTTGGGATATTTTATCTCCACAATTTAT
GTATGGTTCACGTGCATTTATTAAACACCCAGCAGACATTCCAGATTACTATAAACAATCATTCCCAGAA
GGTTTCAAATGGGAACGTGTTATGAACTTTGAAGATGGTGGTGCAGTTACTGTAACACAAGATACATCAT
TAGAAGATGGTACTTTAATTTATAAAGTTAAATTACGTGGTACAAATTTTCCACCTGATGGTCCTGTAAT
GCAAAAAAAAACAATGGGTTGGGAAGCTTCAACTGAACGTTTATATCCTGAAGATGGTGTATTAAAAGGT
GATATTAAAATGGCATTACGTTTAAAAGATGGTGGTCGTTATTTAGCTGACTTTAAAACAACTTATAAAG
CAAAAAAACCTGTTCAAATGCCTGGTGCTTATAACGTTGATCGTAAATTAGACATTACTTCACACAATGA
AGATTATACAGTAGTTGAACAATATGAACGTAGTGAAGGTCGTCATTCTACAGGTGGTATGGATGAATTA
TATAAAGGGTATGAGACCACTCATCGCGACTAGTAGCGGCCGCTGCAGTCCGGCAAAAAAGGGCAAGGTG
TCACCACCCTGCCCTTTTTCTTTAAAACCGAAAAGATTACTTCGCGTTATGCAGGCTTCCTCGCTCACTG
ACTCGCTGCGCTCGGTCGTTCGGCTGCGGCGAGCGGTATCAGCTCACTCAAAGGCGGTAATACGGTTATC
CACAGAATCAGGGGATAACGCAGGAAAGAACATGTGAGCAAAAGGCCAGCAAAAGGCCAGGAACCGTAAA
AAGGCCGCGTTGCTGGCGTTTTTCCATAGGCTCCGCCCCCCTGACGAGCATCACAAAAATCGACGCTCAA
GTCAGAGGTGGCGAAACCCGACAGGACTATAAAGATACCAGGCGTTTCCCCCTGGAAGCTCCCTCGTGCG
CTCTCCTGTTCCGACCCTGCCGCTTACCGGATACCTGTCCGCCTTTCTCCCTTCGGGAAGCGTGGCGCTT
TCTCATAGCTCACGCTGTAGGTATCTCAGTTCGGTGTAGGTCGTTCGCTCCAAGCTGGGCTGTGTGCACG
AACCCCCCGTTCAGCCCGACCGCTGCGCCTTATCCGGTAACTATCGTCTTGAGTCCAACCCGGTAAGACA
CGACTTATCGCCACTGGCAGCAGCCACTGGTAACAGGATTAGCAGAGCGAGGTATGTAGGCGGTGCTACA
GAGTTCTTGAAGTGGTGGCCTAACTACGGCTACACTAGAAGAACAGTATTTGGTATCTGCGCTCTGCTGA
AGCCAGTTACCTTCGGAAAAAGAGTTGGTAGCTCTTGATCCGGCAAACAAACCACCGCTGGTAGCGGTGG
TTTTTTTGTTTGCAAGCAGCAGATTACGCGCAGAAAAAAAGGATCTCAAGAAGATCCTTTGATCTTTTCT
ACGGGGTCTGACGCTCAGTGGAACGAAAACTCACGTTAAGGGATTTTGGTCATGAGATTATCAAAAAGGA
TCTTCACCTAGATCCTTTTAAATTAAAAATGAAGTTTTAAATCAATCTAAAGTATATATGAGTAAACTTG
GTCTGACAGCTCGAGGCTTGGATTCTCACCAATAAAAAACGCCCGGCGGCAACCGAGCGTTCTGAACAAA
TCCAGATGGAGTTCTGAGGTCATTACTGGATCTATCAACAGGAGTCCAAGCGAGCTCGATATCAAATTAC
GCCCCGCCCTGCCACTCGTCGCAGTACTGTTGTAATTCATTAAGCATTCTGCCGACATGGAAGCCATCAC
AAACGGCATGATGAACCTGAATCGCCAGCGGCATCAGCACCTTGTCGCCTTGCGTATAATATTTGCCCAT
GGTGAAAACGGGGGCGAAGAAGTTGTCCATATTGGCCACGTTTAAATCAAAACTGGTGAAACTCACCCAG
GGATTGGCTGATACGAAAAACATATTCTCAATAAACCCTTTAGGGAAATAGGCCAGGTTTTCACCGTAAC
ACGCCACATCTTGCGAATATATGTGTAGAAACTGCCGGAAATCGTCGTGGTATTCACTCCAGAGTGATGA
AAACGTTTCAGTTTGCTCATGGAAAACGGTGTAACAAGGGTGAACACTATCCCATATCACCAGCTCACCG
TCTTTCATTGCCATACGAAATTCCGGATGAGCATTCATCAGGCGGGCAAGAATGTGAATAAAGGCCGGAT
AAAACTTGTGCTTATTTTTCTTTACGGTCTTTAAAAAGGCCGTAATATCCAGCTGAACGGTCTGGTTATA
GGTACATTGAGCAACTGACTGAAATGCCTCAAAATGTTCTTTACGATGCCATTGGGATATATCAACGGTG
GTATATCCAGTGATTTTTTTCTCCATTTTAGCTTCCTTAGCTCCTGAAAATCTCGATAACTCAAAAAATA
CGCCCGGTAGTGATCTTATTTCATTATGGTGAAAGTTGGAACCTCTTACGTGCCCGATCAACTCGAGTGC
CACCTGACGTCTAAGAAACCATTATTATCATGACATTAACCTATAAAAATAGGCGTATCACGAGGCAGAA
TTTCAGATAAAAAAAATCCTTAGCTTTCGCTAAGGATGATTTCTGGAATTCGCGGCCGCTTCTAGAGCGA
TGAGT
