Features (pLannotate 1.2.2; 9 found; start..end, strand, type, name):
     11..706     +  CDS            mScarlet-I: mScarlet-I is a basic (constitutively fluorescent) red fluorescent protein published in 2016, derived from synthetic construct. It is reported to be a rapidly-maturing monomer with moderate acid sensitivity.
    728..747     +  misc_feature   BioBrick suffix: universal suffix for all parts
    748..805     +  terminator     his operon terminator: This putative transcriptin terminator from the E. coli his operon has a 2-bp deletion introduced during synthesis. Its efficiency has not been determined.
   1000..1588    -  rep_origin     ori: high-copy-number ColE1/pMB1/pBR322/pUC origin of replication
   1771..1865    -  terminator     lambda t0 terminator: transcription terminator from phage lambda
   1889..2545    -  CDS            cat: CAT_ECOLX - Experimental evidence at protein level: Swiss-Prot protein existence level 1. This enzyme is an effector of chloramphenicol resistance in bacteria. From Escherichia coli. This protein is used as a marker in many commonly used cloning vectors, such as pACYC184.
   2546..2643    -  promoter       cat promoter: promoter of the E. coli cat gene encoding chloramphenicol acetyltransferase
   2729..2772    -  terminator     bacterial terminator: putative bacterial transcription terminator
   2775..2796    +  misc_feature   BioBrick prefix: BioBrick prefix for parts that do not start with "ATG"
>Addgene plasmid #235889 | pME_Cp_0_5a_007_mScarlet-I Sequencing Result | analyzer sequence | sequence record 476130
GGTCTCGGCTTTAGTTTCAAAAGGTGAAGCAGTAATTAAAGAATTTATGCGTTTCAAAGTTCATATGGAA
GGTTCTATGAATGGTCACGAATTTGAAATTGAAGGTGAAGGTGAAGGTCGTCCATATGAAGGTACACAAA
CTGCTAAATTAAAAGTAACAAAAGGTGGTCCATTACCTTTTAGTTGGGATATTTTATCTCCACAATTTAT
GTATGGTTCACGTGCATTTATTAAACACCCAGCAGACATTCCAGATTACTATAAACAATCATTCCCAGAA
GGTTTCAAATGGGAACGTGTTATGAACTTTGAAGATGGTGGTGCAGTTACTGTAACACAAGATACATCAT
TAGAAGATGGTACTTTAATTTATAAAGTTAAATTACGTGGTACAAATTTTCCACCTGATGGTCCTGTAAT
GCAAAAAAAAACAATGGGTTGGGAAGCTTCAACTGAACGTTTATATCCTGAAGATGGTGTATTAAAAGGT
GATATTAAAATGGCATTACGTTTAAAAGATGGTGGTCGTTATTTAGCTGACTTTAAAACAACTTATAAAG
CAAAAAAACCTGTTCAAATGCCTGGTGCTTATAACGTTGATCGTAAATTAGACATTACTTCACACAATGA
AGATTATACAGTAGTTGAACAATATGAACGTAGTGAAGGTCGTCATTCTACAGGTGGTATGGATGAATTA
TATAAAGGTATGAGACCACTCATCGCGACTAGTAGCGGCCGCTGCAGTCCGGCAAAAAAGGGCAAGGTGT
CACCACCCTGCCCTTTTTCTTTAAAACCGAAAAGATTACTTCGCGTTATGCAGGCTTCCTCGCTCACTGA
CTCGCTGCGCTCGGTCGTTCGGCTGCGGCGAGCGGTATCAGCTCACTCAAAGGCGGTAATACGGTTATCC
ACAGAATCAGGGGATAACGCAGGAAAGAACATGTGAGCAAAAGGCCAGCAAAAGGCCAGGAACCGTAAAA
AGGCCGCGTTGCTGGCGTTTTTCCATAGGCTCCGCCCCCCTGACGAGCATCACAAAAATCGACGCTCAAG
TCAGAGGTGGCGAAACCCGACAGGACTATAAAGATACCAGGCGTTTCCCCCTGGAAGCTCCCTCGTGCGC
TCTCCTGTTCCGACCCTGCCGCTTACCGGATACCTGTCCGCCTTTCTCCCTTCGGGAAGCGTGGCGCTTT
CTCATAGCTCACGCTGTAGGTATCTCAGTTCGGTGTAGGTCGTTCGCTCCAAGCTGGGCTGTGTGCACGA
ACCCCCCGTTCAGCCCGACCGCTGCGCCTTATCCGGTAACTATCGTCTTGAGTCCAACCCGGTAAGACAC
GACTTATCGCCACTGGCAGCAGCCACTGGTAACAGGATTAGCAGAGCGAGGTATGTAGGCGGTGCTACAG
AGTTCTTGAAGTGGTGGCCTAACTACGGCTACACTAGAAGAACAGTATTTGGTATCTGCGCTCTGCTGAA
GCCAGTTACCTTCGGAAAAAGAGTTGGTAGCTCTTGATCCGGCAAACAAACCACCGCTGGTAGCGGTGGT
TTTTTTGTTTGCAAGCAGCAGATTACGCGCAGAAAAAAAGGATCTCAAGAAGATCCTTTGATCTTTTCTA
CGGGGTCTGACGCTCAGTGGAACGAAAACTCACGTTAAGGGATTTTGGTCATGAGATTATCAAAAAGGAT
CTTCACCTAGATCCTTTTAAATTAAAAATGAAGTTTTAAATCAATCTAAAGTATATATGAGTAAACTTGG
TCTGACAGCTCGAGGCTTGGATTCTCACCAATAAAAAACGCCCGGCGGCAACCGAGCGTTCTGAACAAAT
CCAGATGGAGTTCTGAGGTCATTACTGGATCTATCAACAGGAGTCCAAGCGAGCTCGATATCAAATTACG
CCCCGCCCTGCCACTCGTCGCAGTACTGTTGTAATTCATTAAGCATTCTGCCGACATGGAAGCCATCACA
AACGGCATGATGAACCTGAATCGCCAGCGGCATCAGCACCTTGTCGCCTTGCGTATAATATTTGCCCATG
GTGAAAACGGGGGCGAAGAAGTTGTCCATATTGGCCACGTTTAAATCAAAACTGGTGAAACTCACCCAGG
GATTGGCTGATACGAAAAACATATTCTCAATAAACCCTTTAGGGAAATAGGCCAGGTTTTCACCGTAACA
CGCCACATCTTGCGAATATATGTGTAGAAACTGCCGGAAATCGTCGTGGTATTCACTCCAGAGTGATGAA
AACGTTTCAGTTTGCTCATGGAAAACGGTGTAACAAGGGTGAACACTATCCCATATCACCAGCTCACCGT
CTTTCATTGCCATACGAAATTCCGGATGAGCATTCATCAGGCGGGCAAGAATGTGAATAAAGGCCGGATA
AAACTTGTGCTTATTTTTCTTTACGGTCTTTAAAAAGGCCGTAATATCCAGCTGAACGGTCTGGTTATAG
GTACATTGAGCAACTGACTGAAATGCCTCAAAATGTTCTTTACGATGCCATTGGGATATATCAACGGTGG
TATATCCAGTGATTTTTTTCTCCATTTTAGCTTCCTTAGCTCCTGAAAATCTCGATAACTCAAAAAATAC
GCCCGGTAGTGATCTTATTTCATTATGGTGAAAGTTGGAACCTCTTACGTGCCCGATCAACTCGAGTGCC
ACCTGACGTCTAAGAAACCATTATTATCATGACATTAACCTATAAAAATAGGCGTATCACGAGGCAGAAT
TTCAGATAAAAAAAATCCTTAGCTTTCGCTAAGGATGATTTCTGGAATTCGCGGCCGCTTCTAGAGCGAT
GAGT
